Addgene plasmid #42848: TAL3385
Depositing lab: Keith Joung. Depositing organization: Massachusetts General Hospital. Publication: Targeted gene disruption in somatic zebrafish cells using engineered TALENs. Sander JD, Cade L, Khayter C, Reyon D, Peterson RT, Joung JK, Yeh JR. Nat Biotechnol. 2011 Aug 5;29(8):697-8. doi: 10.1038/nbt.1934. PubMed 21822241.
Backbone
  Vector backbone: JDS71
  Backbone manufacturer: Addgene plasmid #32287
  Backbone size w/o insert (bp): 6447
  Vector type: Mammalian Expression ; T7
Growth in bacteria
  Bacterial resistance: Ampicillin, 100 μg/mL
  Growth temperature: 37°C
  Growth strain: XL1 Blue
  Copy number: High Copy
Gene/Insert
  Gene/Insert name: ZebrafishCommunity-tnfb-right (alt name: tnfb)
  Species: D. rerio (zebrafish)
  Insert size (bp): 1640
  Entrez Gene: tnfb (a.k.a. Tnf-alpha, tnf, tnfa-like)
  Promoter: CMV
  Tag / fusion protein: 3X Flag (N terminal on backbone); WT FOKI (C terminal on backbone)
  Cloning method: Restriction Enzyme; 5′ cloning site N/A (destroyed during cloning); 3′ cloning site N/A (destroyed during cloning)
  Sequencing primers: 5′ CMV-F; 3′ BGH-rev
Terms and licenses: Academic/Nonprofit Terms; Industry Terms: Not Available to Industry
Depositor comments: Target binding site: TGAAGAATTAACCGGTAC It is strongly recommended that users perform a diagnostic digest to verify this plasmid prior to use. For example, a double digest of the plasmid with BamHI and KpnI should result in two bands at 2.3kb and 5.8kb.
How to cite: TAL3385 was a gift from Keith Joung (Addgene plasmid # 42848 ; http://n2t.net/addgene:42848 ; RRID:Addgene_42848)
