[The description below was written by a language model from this plasmid's Addgene catalogue record.]
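Description:
TAL3385 is a TALEN expression plasmid built on the JDS71 backbone (about 6.4 kb without insert), a mammalian expression vector that also carries a T7 promoter. It encodes the "right" half of a TALEN pair designed against the zebrafish (D. rerio) tnfb gene, as part of a set of zebrafish community targets. The plasmid is maintained in E. coli at high copy number under ampicillin selection. No feature table accompanies the record, so the origin of replication and other backbone elements are not itemised.

The roughly 1.6 kb insert is an engineered array of TAL effector repeats that specifies recognition of a defined 18-nucleotide half-site in tnfb. It was cloned by restriction enzymes into sites that were destroyed in the process. The backbone supplies the flanking parts of the fusion protein: an N-terminal 3X Flag tag for detection and a C-terminal wild-type FokI nuclease domain. Because FokI cleaves only as a dimer, this construct is meant to be used with the matching "left" TALEN that binds the opposite strand. Together they bring two FokI domains across a spacer and create a double-strand break there. Error-prone repair of that break generates insertions and deletions that can disrupt the gene.

Expression in cultured cells is driven by the CMV promoter. The T7 designation suggests the plasmid can also serve as a template for in vitro transcription, the usual way to make TALEN mRNA for zebrafish embryo injection, although the record does not describe this use. The associated publication concerns targeted gene disruption in somatic zebrafish cells using engineered TALENs. The depositor advises confirming the plasmid's structure by diagnostic digest before use.
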