>Addgene plasmid #42848 | TAL3385 | depositor partial sequence | sequence record 57968 | TAL3385 sequence 2430 bps
TCTAGAGCTAGCACCATGGACTACAAAGACCATGACGGTGATTATAAAGATCATGACATCGATTACAAGG
ATGACGATGACAAGATGGCCCCCAAGAAGAAGAGGAAGGTGGGCATTCACCGCGGGGTACCTATGGTGGA
CTTGAGGACACTCGGTTATTCGCAACAGCAACAGGAGAAAATCAAGCCTAAGGTCAGGAGCACCGTCGCG
CAACACCACGAGGCGCTTGTGGGGCATGGCTTCACTCATGCGCATATTGTCGCGCTTTCACAGCACCCTG
CGGCGCTTGGGACGGTGGCTGTCAAATACCAAGATATGATTGCGGCCCTGCCCGAAGCCACGCACGAGGC
AATTGTAGGGGTCGGTAAACAGTGGTCGGGAGCGCGAGCACTTGAGGCGCTGCTGACTGTGGCGGGTGAG
CTTAGGGGGCCTCCGCTCCAGCTCGACACCGGGCAGCTGCTGAAGATCGCGAAGAGAGGGGGAGTAACAG
CGGTAGAGGCAGTGCACGCCTGGCGCAATGCGCTCACCGGGGCCCCCTTGAACCTGACCCCAGACCAGGT
AGTCGCAATCGCGAACAATAATGGGGGAAAGCAAGCCCTGGAAACCGTGCAAAGGTTGTTGCCGGTCCTT
TGTCAAGACCACGGCCTTACACCGGAGCAAGTCGTGGCCATTGCAAGCAACATCGGTGGCAAACAGGCTC
TTGAGACGGTTCAGAGACTTCTCCCAGTTCTCTGTCAAGCCCACGGGCTGACTCCCGATCAAGTTGTAGC
GATTGCGTCGAACATTGGAGGGAAACAAGCATTGGAGACTGTCCAACGGCTCCTTCCCGTGTTGTGTCAA
GCCCACGGTTTGACGCCTGCACAAGTGGTCGCCATCGCCAACAACAACGGCGGTAAGCAGGCGCTGGAAA
CAGTACAGCGCCTGCTGCCTGTACTGTGCCAGGATCATGGACTGACCCCAGACCAGGTAGTCGCAATCGC
GTCGAACATTGGGGGAAAGCAAGCCCTGGAAACCGTGCAAAGGTTGTTGCCGGTCCTTTGTCAAGACCAC
GGCCTTACACCGGAGCAAGTCGTGGCCATTGCAAGCAACATCGGTGGCAAACAGGCTCTTGAGACGGTTC
AGAGACTTCTCCCAGTTCTCTGTCAAGCCCACGGGCTGACTCCCGATCAAGTTGTAGCGATTGCGTCCAA
CGGTGGAGGGAAACAAGCATTGGAGACTGTCCAACGGCTCCTTCCCGTGTTGTGTCAAGCCCACGGTTTG
ACGCCTGCACAAGTGGTCGCCATCGCCTCGAATGGCGGCGGTAAGCAGGCGCTGGAAACAGTACAGCGCC
TGCTGCCTGTACTGTGCCAGGATCATGGACTGACCCCAGACCAGGTAGTCGCAATCGCGTCGAACATTGG
GGGAAAGCAAGCCCTGGAAACCGTGCAAAGGTTGTTGCCGGTCCTTTGTCAAGACCACGGCCTTACACCG
GAGCAAGTCGTGGCCATTGCAAGCAACATCGGTGGCAAACAGGCTCTTGAGACGGTTCAGAGACTTCTCC
CAGTTCTCTGTCAAGCCCACGGGCTGACTCCCGATCAAGTTGTAGCGATTGCGTCGCATGACGGAGGGAA
ACAAGCATTGGAGACTGTCCAACGGCTCCTTCCCGTGTTGTGTCAAGCCCACGGTTTGACGCCTGCACAA
GTGGTCGCCATCGCCAGCCATGATGGCGGTAAGCAGGCGCTGGAAACAGTACAGCGCCTGCTGCCTGTAC
TGTGCCAGGATCATGGACTGACCCCAGACCAGGTAGTCGCAATCGCGAACAATAATGGGGGAAAGCAAGC
CCTGGAAACCGTGCAAAGGTTGTTGCCGGTCCTTTGTCAAGACCACGGCCTTACACCGGAGCAAGTCGTG
GCCATTGCAAATAATAACGGTGGCAAACAGGCTCTTGAGACGGTTCAGAGACTTCTCCCAGTTCTCTGTC
AAGCCCACGGGCTGACTCCCGATCAAGTTGTAGCGATTGCGTCCAACGGTGGAGGGAAACAAGCATTGGA
GACTGTCCAACGGCTCCTTCCCGTGTTGTGTCAAGCCCACGGTTTGACGCCTGCACAAGTGGTCGCCATC
GCCTCCAATATTGGCGGTAAGCAGGCGCTGGAAACAGTACAGCGCCTGCTGCCTGTACTGTGCCAGGATC
ATGGACTGACACCCGAACAGGTGGTCGCCATTGCTTCCCACGACGGAGGACGGCCAGCCTTGGAGTCCAT
CGTAGCCCAATTGTCCAGGCCCGATCCCGCGTTGGCTGCGTTAACGAATGACCATCTGGTGGCGTTGGCA
TGTCTTGGTGGACGACCCGCGCTCGATGCAGTCAAAAAGGGTCTGCCTCATGCTCCCGCATTGATCAAAA
GAACCAACCGGCGGATTCCCGAGAGAACTTCCCATCGAGTCGCGGGATCC
