>Addgene plasmid #42848 | TAL3385 | addgene partial sequence | sequence record 60833 | JDS-TALEN-F 5'-TAGGGGTCGGTAAACAGTGG-3'
AGCTTAGGGGGCCTCCGCTCCAGCTCGACACCGGGCAGCTGCTGAAGATCGCGAAGAGAGGGGGAGTAAC
AGCGGTAGAGGCAGTGCACGCCTGGCGCAATGCGCTCACCGGGGCCCCCTTGAACCTGACCCCAGACCAG
GTAGTCGCAATCGCGAACAATAATGGGGGAAAGCAAGCCCTGGAAACCGTGCAAAGGTTGTTGCCGGTCC
TTTGTCAAGACCACGGCCTTACACCGGAGCAAGTCGTGGCCATTGCAAGCAACATCGGTGGCAAACAGGC
TCTTGAGACGGTTCAGAGACTTCTCCCAGTTCTCTGTCAAGCCCACGGGCTGACTCCCGATCAAGTTGTA
GCGATTGCGTCGAACATTGGAGGGAAACAAGCATTGGAGACTGTCCAACGGCTCCTTCCCGTGTTGTGTC
AAGCCCACGGTTTGACGCCTGCACAAGTGGTCGCCATCGCCAACAACAACGGCGGTAAGCAGGCGCTGGA
AACAGTACAGCGCCTGCTGCCTGTACTGTGCCAGGATCATGGACTGACCCCAGACCAGGTAGTCGCAATC
GCGTCGAACATTGGGGGAAAGCAAGCCCTGGAAACCGTGCAAAGGTTGTTGCCGGTCCTTTGTCAAGACC
ACGGCCTTACACCGGAGCAAGTCGTGGCCATTGCAAGCAACATCGGTGGCAAACAGGCTCTTGAGACGGT
TCAGAGACTTCTCCCAGTTCTCTGTCAAGCCCACGGGCTGACTCCCGATCAAGTTGTAGCGATTGCGTCC
AACGGTGGAGGGAAACAAGCATTGGAGACTGTCCAACGGCTCCTTCCCGTGTTGTGTCAAGCCCACGGTT
TGACGCCTGCACAAGTGGTCGCCATCGCCTCGAATGGCGGCGGTAAGCAGGCGCTGGAAACAGTACAGCG
CCTGCTGCCTGTACTGTGCCA
